>Addgene plasmid #75835 | SNX16 gRNA (BRDN0001146480) | addgene full sequence | sequence record 184660 | Addgene Assembled Sequence
CCCGGGTGCAAAGATGGATAAAGTTTTAAACAGAGAGGAATCTTTGCAGCTAATGGACCTTCTAGGTCTT
GAAAGGAGTGGGAATTGGCTCCGGTGCCCGTCAGTGGGCAGAGCGCACATCGCCCACAGTCCCCGAGAAG
TTGGGGGGAGGGGTCGGCAATTGATCCGGTGCCTAGAGAAGGTGGCGCGGGGTAAACTGGGAAAGTGATG
TCGTGTACTGGCTCCGCCTTTTTCCCGAGGGTGGGGGAGAACCGTATATAAGTGCAGTAGTCGCCGTGAA
CGTTCTTTTTCGCAACGGGTTTGCCGCCAGAACACAGGTAAGTGCCGTGTGTGGTTCCCGCGGGCCTGGC
CTCTTTACGGGTTATGGCCCTTGCGTGCCTTGAATTACTTCCACCTGGCTGCAGTACGTGATTCTTGATC
CCGAGCTTCGGGTTGGAAGTGGGTGGGAGAGTTCGAGGCCTTGCGCTTAAGGAGCCCCTTCGCCTCGTGC
TTGAGTTGAGGCCTGGCCTGGGCGCTGGGGCCGCCGCGTGCGAATCTGGTGGCACCTTCGCGCCTGTCTC
GCTGCTTTCGATAAGTCTCTAGCCATTTAAAATTTTTGATGACCTGCTGCGACGCTTTTTTTCTGGCAAG
ATAGTCTTGTAAATGCGGGCCAAGATCTGCACACTGGTATTTCGGTTTTTGGGGCCGCGGGCGGCGACGG
GGCCCGTGCGTCCCAGCGCACATGTTCGGCGAGGCGGGGCCTGCGAGCGCGGCCACCGAGAATCGGACGG
GGGTAGTCTCAAGCTGGCCGGCCTGCTCTGGTGCCTGGCCTCGCGCCGCCGTGTATCGCCCCGCCCTGGG
CGGCAAGGCTGGCCCGGTCGGCACCAGTTGCGTGAGCGGAAAGATGGCCGCTTCCCGGCCCTGCTGCAGG
GAGCTCAAAATGGAGGACGCGGCGCTCGGGAGAGCGGGCGGGTGAGTCACCCACACAAAGGAAAAGGGCC
TTTCCGTCCTCAGCCGTCGCTTCATGTGACTCCACGGAGTACCGGGCGCCGTCCAGGCACCTCGATTAGT
TCTCGAGCTTTTGGAGTACGTCGTCTTTAGGTTGGGGGGAGGGGTTTTATGCGATGGAGTTTCCCCACAC
TGAGTGGGTGGAGACTGAAGTTAGGCCAGCTTGGCACTTGATGTAATTCTCCTTGGAATTTGCCCTTTTT
GAGTTTGGATCTTGGTTCATTCTCAAGCCTCAGACAGTGGTTCAAAGTTTTTTTCTTCCATTTCAGGTGT
CGTGACGTACGGCCACCATGACCGAGTACAAGCCCACGGTGCGCCTCGCCACCCGCGACGACGTCCCCAG
GGCCGTACGCACCCTCGCCGCCGCGTTCGCCGACTACCCCGCCACGCGCCACACCGTCGATCCGGACCGC
CACATCGAGCGGGTCACCGAGCTGCAAGAACTCTTCCTCACGCGCGTCGGGCTCGACATCGGCAAGGTGT
GGGTCGCGGACGACGGCGCCGCCGTGGCGGTCTGGACCACGCCGGAGAGCGTCGAAGCGGGGGCGGTGTT
CGCCGAGATCGGCCCGCGCATGGCCGAGTTGAGCGGTTCCCGGCTGGCCGCGCAGCAACAGATGGAAGGC
CTCCTGGCGCCGCACCGGCCCAAGGAGCCCGCGTGGTTCCTGGCCACCGTCGGAGTCTCGCCCGACCACC
AGGGCAAGGGTCTGGGCAGCGCCGTCGTGCTCCCCGGAGTGGAGGCGGCCGAGCGCGCCGGGGTGCCCGC
CTTCCTGGAGACCTCCGCGCCCCGCAACCTCCCCTTCTACGAGCGGCTCGGCTTCACCGTCACCGCCGAC
GTCGAGGTGCCCGAAGGACCGCGCACCTGGTGCATGACCCGCAAGCCCGGTGCCTGAACGCGTTAAGTCG
ACAATCAACCTCTGGATTACAAAATTTGTGAAAGATTGACTGGTATTCTTAACTATGTTGCTCCTTTTAC
GCTATGTGGATACGCTGCTTTAATGCCTTTGTATCATGCTATTGCTTCCCGTATGGCTTTCATTTTCTCC
TCCTTGTATAAATCCTGGTTGCTGTCTCTTTATGAGGAGTTGTGGCCCGTTGTCAGGCAACGTGGCGTGG
TGTGCACTGTGTTTGCTGACGCAACCCCCACTGGTTGGGGCATTGCCACCACCTGTCAGCTCCTTTCCGG
GACTTTCGCTTTCCCCCTCCCTATTGCCACGGCGGAACTCATCGCCGCCTGCCTTGCCCGCTGCTGGACA
GGGGCTCGGCTGTTGGGCACTGACAATTCCGTGGTGTTGTCGGGGAAATCATCGTCCTTTCCTTGGCTGC
TCGCCTGTGTTGCCACCTGGATTCTGCGCGGGACGTCCTTCTGCTACGTCCCTTCGGCCCTCAATCCAGC
GGACCTTCCTTCCCGCGGCCTGCTGCCGGCTCTGCGGCCTCTTCCGCGTCTTCGCCTTCGCCCTCAGACG
AGTCGGATCTCCCTTTGGGCCGCCTCCCCGCGTCGACTTTAAGACCAATGACTTACAAGGCAGCTGTAGA
TCTTAGCCACTTTTTAAAAGAAAAGGGGGGACTGGAAGGGCTAATTCACTCCCAACGAAGACAAGATCTG
CTTTTTGCTTGTACTGGGTCTCTCTGGTTAGACCAGATCTGAGCCTGGGAGCTCTCTGGCTAACTAGGGA
ACCCACTGCTTAAGCCTCAATAAAGCTTGCCTTGAGTGCTTCAAGTAGTGTGTGCCCGTCTGTTGTGTGA
CTCTGGTAACTAGAGATCCCTCAGACCCTTTTAGTCAGTGTGGAAAATCTCTAGCAGTACGTATAGTAGT
TCATGTCATCTTATTATTCAGTATTTATAACTTGCAAAGAAATGAATATCAGAGAGTGAGAGGAACTTGT
TTATTGCAGCTTATAATGGTTACAAATAAAGCAATAGCATCACAAATTTCACAAATAAAGCATTTTTTTC
ACTGCATTCTAGTTGTGGTTTGTCCAAACTCATCAATGTATCTTATCATGTCTGGCTCTAGCTATCCCGC
CCCTAACTCCGCCCATCCCGCCCCTAACTCCGCCCAGTTCCGCCCATTCTCCGCCCCATGGCTGACTAAT
TTTTTTTATTTATGCAGAGGCCGAGGCCGCCTCGGCCTCTGAGCTATTCCAGAAGTAGTGAGGAGGCTTT
TTTGGAGGCCTAGGGACGTACCCAATTCGCCCTATAGTGAGTCGTATTACGCGCGCTCACTGGCCGTCGT
TTTACAACGTCGTGACTGGGAAAACCCTGGCGTTACCCAACTTAATCGCCTTGCAGCACATCCCCCTTTC
GCCAGCTGGCGTAATAGCGAAGAGGCCCGCACCGATCGCCCTTCCCAACAGTTGCGCAGCCTGAATGGCG
AATGGG
[124 nt withheld, positions 3367-3490]
C
[91 nt withheld, positions 3492-3582]
A
[49 nt withheld, positions 3584-3632]
CCTTTGACGTTGGAGTCCACGTTCTTT
[37 nt withheld, positions 3660-3696]
ACCCTATCTCGGTCTATTCTTTTGATTTATAAGGGATTTTGCCGATTTCGGCCTATTGGTTAAAAAATGA
GCTGATTTAACAAAAATTTAACGCGAATTTTAACAAAATATTAACGCTTACAATTTAGGTGGCACTTTTC
GGGGAAATGTGCGCGGAACCCCTATTTGTTTATTTTTCTAAATACATTCAAATATGTATCCGCTCATGAG
ACAATAACCCTGATAAATGCTTCAATAATATTGAAAAAGGAAGAGTATGAGTATTCAACATTTCCGTGTC
GCCCTTATTCCCTTTTTTGCGGCATTTTGCCTTCCTGTTTTTGCTCACCCAGAAACGCTGGTGAAAGTAA
AAGATGCTGAAGATCAGTTGGGTGCACGAGTGGGTTACATCGAACTGGATCTCAACAGCGGTAAGATCCT
TGAGAGTTTTCGCCCCGAAGAACGTTTTCCAATGATGAGCACTTTTAAAGTTCTGCTATGTGGCGCGGTA
TTATCCCGTATTGACGCCGGGCAAGAGCAACTCGGTCGCCGCATACACTATTCTCAGAATGACTTGGTTG
AGTACTCACCAGTCACAGAAAAGCATCTTACGGATGGCATGACAGTAAGAGAATTATGCAGTGCTGCCAT
AACCATGAGTGATAACACTGCGGCCAACTTACTTCTGACAACGATCGGAGGACCGAAGGAGCTAACCGCT
TTTTTGCACAACATGGGGGATCATGTAACTCGCCTTGATCGTTGGGAACCGGAGCTGAATGAAGCCATAC
CAAACGACGAGCGTGACACCACGATGCCTGTAGCAATGGCAACAACGTTGCGCAAACTATTAACTGGCGA
ACTACTTACTCTAGCTTCCCGGCAACAATTAATAGACTGGATGGAGGCGGATAAAGTTGCAGGACCACTT
CTGCGCTCGGCCCTTCCGGCTGGCTGGTTTATTGCTGATAAATCTGGAGCCGGTGAGCGTGGGTCTCGCG
GTATCATTGCAGCACTGGGGCCAGATGGTAAGCCCTCCCGTATCGTAGTTATCTACACGACGGGGAGTCA
GGCAACTATGGATGAACGAAATAGACAGATCGCTGAGATAGGTGCCTCACTGATTAAGCATTGGTAACTG
TCAGACCAAGTTTACTCATATATACTTTAGATTGATTTAAAACTTCATTTTTAATTTAAAAGGATCTAGG
TGAAGATCCTTTTTGATAATCTCATGACCAAAATCCCTTAACGTGAGTTTTCGTTCCACTGAGCGTCAGA
CCCCGTAGAAAAGATCAAAGGATCTTCTTGAGATCCTTTTTTTCTGCGCGTAATCTGCTGCTTGCAAACA
AAAAAACCACCGCTACCAGCGGTGGTTTGTTTGCCGGATCAAGAGCTACCAACTCTTTTTCCGAAGGTAA
CTGGCTTCAGCAGAGCGCAGATACCAAATACTGTTCTTCTAGTGTAGCCGTAGTTAGGCCACCACTTCAA
GAACTCTGTAGCACCGCCTACATACCTCGCTCTGCTAATCCTGTTACCAGTGGCTGCTGCCAGTGGCGAT
AAGTCGTGTCTTACCGGGTTGGACTCAAGACGATAGTTACCGGATAAGGCGCAGCGGTCGGGCTGAACGG
GGGGTTCGTGCACACAGCCCAGCTTGGAGCGAACGACCTACACCGAACTGAGATACCTACAGCGTGAGCT
ATGAGAAAGCGCCACGCTTCCCGAAGGGAGAAAGGCGGACAGGTATCCGGTAAGCGGCAGGGTCGGAACA
GGAGAGCGCACGAGGGAGCTTCCAGGGGGAAACGCCTGGTATCTTTATAGTCCTGTCGGGTTTCGCCACC
TCTGACTTGAGCGTCGATTTTTGTGATGCTCGTCAGGGGGGCGGAGCCTATGGAAAAACGCCAGCAACGC
GGCCTTTTTACGGTTCCTGGCCTTTTGCTGGCCTTTTGCTCACATGTTCTTTCCTGCGTTATCCCCTGAT
TCTGTGGATAACCGTATTACCGCCTTTGAGTGAGCTGATACCGCTCGCCGCAGCCGAACGACCGAGCGCA
GCGAGTCAGTGAGCGAGGAAGCGGAAGAGCGCCCAATACGCAAACCGCCTCTCCCCGCGCGTTGGCCGAT
TCATTAATGCAGCTGGCACGACAGGTTTCCCGACTGGAAAGCGGGCAGTGAGCGCAACGCAATTAATGTG
AGTTAGCTCACTCATTAGGCACCCCAGGCTTTACACTTTATGCTTCCGGCTCGTATGTTGTGTGGAATTG
TGAGCGGATAACAATTTCACACAGGAAACAGCTATGACCATGATTACGCCAAGCGCGCAATTAACCCTCA
CTAAAGGGAACAAAAGCTGGAGCTGCAAGCTTAATGTAGTCTTATGCAATACTCTTGTAGTCTTGCAACA
TGGTAACGATGAGTTAGCAACATGCCTTACAAGGAGAGAAAAAGCACCGTGCATGCCGATTGGTGGAAGT
AAGGTGGTACGATCGTGCCTTATTAGGAAGGCAACAGACGGGTCTGACATGGATTGGACGAACCACTGAA
TTGCCGCATTGCAGAGATATTGTATTTAAGTGCCTAGCTCGATACATAAACGGGTCTCTCTGGTTAGACC
AGATCTGAGCCTGGGAGCTCTCTGGCTAACTAGGGAACCCACTGCTTAAGCCTCAATAAAGCTTGCCTTG
AGTGCTTCAAGTAGTGTGTGCCCGTCTGTTGTGTGACTCTGGTAACTAGAGATCCCTCAGACCCTTTTAG
TCAGTGTGGAAAATCTCTAGCAGTGGCGCCCGAACAGGGACTTGAAAGCGAAAGGGAAACCAGAGGAGCT
CTCTCGACGCAGGACTCGGCTTGCTGAAGCGCGCACGGCAAGAGGCGAGGGGCGGCGACTGGTGAGTACG
CCAAAAATTTTGACTAGCGGAGGCTAGAAGGAGAGAGATGGGTGCGAGAGCGTCAGTATTAAGCGGGGGA
GAATTAGATCGCGATGGGAAAAAATTCGGTTAAGGCCAGGGGGAAAGAAAAAATATAAATTAAAACATAT
AGTATGGGCAAGCAGGGAGCTAGAACGATTCGCAGTTAATCCTGGCCTGTTAGAAACATCAGAAGGCTGT
AGACAAATACTGGGACAGCTACAACCATCCCTTCAGACAGGATCAGAAGAACTTAGATCATTATATAATA
CAGTAGCAACCCTCTATTGTGTGCATCAAAGGATAGAGATAAAAGACACCAAGGAAGCTTTAGACAAGAT
AGAGGAAGAGCAAAACAAAAGTAAGACCACCGCACAGCAAGCGGCCGCTGATCTTCAGACCTGGAGGAGG
AGATATGAGGGACAATTGGAGAAGTGAATTATATAAATATAAAGTAGTAAAAATTGAACCATTAGGAGTA
GCACCCACCAAGGCAAAGAGAAGAGTGGTGCAGAGAGAAAAAAGAGCAGTGGGAATAGGAGCTTTGTTCC
TTGGGTTCTTGGGAGCAGCAGGAAGCACTATGGGCGCAGCGTCAATGACGCTGACGGTACAGGCCAGACA
ATTATTGTCTGGTATAGTGCAGCAGCAGAACAATTTGCTGAGGGCTATTGAGGCGCAACAGCATCTGTTG
CAACTCACAGTCTGGGGCATCAAGCAGCTCCAGGCAAGAATCCTGGCTGTGGAAAGATACCTAAAGGATC
AACAGCTCCTGGGGATTTGGGGTTGCTCTGGAAAACTCATTTGCACCACTGCTGTGCCTTGGAATGCTAG
TTGGAGTAATAAATCTCTGGAACAGATTTGGAATCACACGACCTGGATGGAGTGGGACAGAGAAATTAAC
AATTACACAAGCTTAATACACTCCTTAATTGAAGAATCGCAAAACCAGCAAGAAAAGAATGAACAAGAAT
TATTGGAATTAGATAAATGGGCAAGTTTGTGGAATTGGTTTAACATAACAAATTGGCTGTGGTATATAAA
ATTATTCATAATGATAGTAGGAGGCTTGGTAGGTTTAAGAATAGTTTTTGCTGTACTTTCTATAGTGAAT
AGAGTTAGGCAGGGATATTCACCATTATCGTTTCAGACCCACCTCCCAACCCCGAGGGGACCCAGAGAGG
GCCTATTTCCCATGATTCCTTCATATTTGCATATACGATACAAGGCTGTTAGAGAGATAATTAGAATTAA
TTTGACTGTAAACACAAAGATATTAGTACAAAATACGTGACGTAGAAAGTAATAATTTCTTGGGTAGTTT
GCAGTTTTAAAATTATGTTTTAAAATGGACTATCATATGCTTACCGTAACTTGAAAGTATTTCGATTTCT
TGGCTTTATATATCTTGTGGAAAGGACGAAACACCGGGAAGTGCTAGTCGAAAACCGTTTTAGAGCTAGA
AATAGCAAGTTAAAATAAGGCTAGTCCGTTATCAACTTGAAAAAGTGGCACCGAGTCGGTGCTTTTTTAA
GCTTGGCGTAACTAGATCTTGAGACAAATGGCAGTATTCATCCACAATTTTAAAAGAAAAGGGGGGATTG
GGGGGTACAGTGCAGGGGAAAGAATAGTAGACATAATAGCAACAGACATACAAACTAAAGAATTACAAAA
ACAAATTACAAAAATTCAAAATTTTCGGGTTTATTACAGGGACAGCAGAGATCCACTTTGGCGCCGGCTC
GAGGGGG
Features (pLannotate 1.2.2; 29 found; start..end, strand, type, name):
     14..80      +  CDS            small t antigen (fragment): SV40 (simian virus 40) small t antigen
    106..317     +  promoter       EF-1α core promoter: core promoter for human elongation factor EF-1α
    318..1256    +  intron         EF-1α intron A: intron upstream of the start codon of human EF-1α
   1278..1877    +  CDS            PuroR (fragment): puromycin N-acetyltransferase; pac from Streptomyces; confers resistance to puromycin
   1893..2481    +  misc_feature   WPRE: woodchuck hepatitis virus posttranscriptional regulatory element
   2532..2551    +  misc_feature   cPPT/CTS (fragment): central polypurine tract and central termination sequence of HIV-1
   2553..2786    +  LTR            3' LTR (ΔU3): self-inactivating 3' long terminal repeat (LTR) from HIV-1
   2864..2985    +  polyA_signal   SV40 poly(A) signal: SV40 polyadenylation signal
   3025..3160    +  rep_origin     SV40 ori: SV40 origin of replication
   3181..3199    -  promoter       T7 promoter: promoter for bacteriophage T7 RNA polymerase
   3207..3362    +  CDS            lacZα (fragment): LacZα fragment of β-galactosidase; lacZ fragment
   3367..3795    +  rep_origin     f1 ori (sequence partly withheld): f1 bacteriophage origin of replication; arrow indicates direction of (+) strand synthesis
   3848..3952    +  promoter       AmpR promoter: bla
   3953..4813    +  CDS            AmpR: β-lactamase; bla; confers resistance to ampicillin, carbenicillin, and related antibiotics
   4984..5572    +  rep_origin     ori: high-copy-number ColE1/pMB1/pBR322/pUC origin of replication
   5755..5847    +  CDS            lacI (fragment): lac repressor; lacI; The lac repressor binds to the lac operator to inhibit transcription in E. coli. This inhibition can be relieved by adding lactose or isopropyl-β-D-thiogalactopyranoside (IPTG).
   5860..5881    +  protein_bind   CAP binding site: CAP binding activates transcription in the presence of cAMP. E. coli catabolite activator protein
   5896..5926    +  promoter       lac promoter: promoter for the E. coli lac operon
   5934..5950    +  protein_bind   lac operator: The lac repressor binds to the lac operator to inhibit transcription in E. coli. This inhibition can be relieved by adding lactose or isopropyl-β-D-thiogalactopyranoside (IPTG). lac repressor encoded by lacI
   5995..6013    +  promoter       T3 promoter: promoter for bacteriophage T3 RNA polymerase
   6041..6267    +  promoter       RSV promoter: Rous sarcoma virus enhancer/promoter
   6268..6448    +  LTR            5' LTR (truncated): truncated 5' long terminal repeat (LTR) from HIV-1
   6495..6620    +  misc_feature   HIV-1 Ψ: packaging signal of human immunodeficiency virus type 1
   6604..6967    +  CDS            HIV-1 gag (fragment): gag protein from human immunodeficiency virus 1; gag
   7113..7346    +  misc_feature   RRE: The Rev response element (RRE) of HIV-1 allows for Rev-dependent mRNA export from the nucleus to the cytoplasm.
   7723..7749    +  CDS            Rev (fragment): human immunodeficiency virus 1 (HIV-1) Rev protein; rev; enhances nuclear export of unspliced and incompletely spliced viral mRNAs
   7753..7993    +  promoter       U6 promoter: RNA polymerase III promoter for human U6 snRNA
   8023..8098    +  misc_RNA       gRNA scaffold: guide RNA scaffold for the Streptococcus pyogenes CRISPR/Cas9 system
   8154..8271    +  misc_feature   cPPT/CTS: central polypurine tract and central termination sequence of HIV-1
