[The description below was written by a language model from this plasmid's Addgene catalogue record and pLannotate feature annotations shown in this document.]
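Description:
SNX16 gRNA (BRDN0001146480) is a third-generation lentiviral guide RNA plasmid built on the lentiGuide-Puro backbone and designed to target human SNX16 (sorting nexin 16) for CRISPR-Cas9 editing. It is maintained in E. coli through a high-copy ColE1/pUC-type origin with ampicillin selection from the β-lactamase gene. The backbone also carries an f1 origin, an SV40 origin and poly(A) signal, and remnants of a lac/T7/T3 cloning region.

The lentiviral transfer cassette begins with an RSV promoter fused to a truncated HIV-1 5' LTR, which makes genomic RNA production Tat-independent. This is followed by the Ψ packaging signal with a partial gag sequence and by the RRE for Rev-dependent nuclear export. It ends at a self-inactivating ΔU3 3' LTR.

Within this unit, a human U6 RNA polymerase III promoter drives the SNX16-specific spacer joined to the Streptococcus pyogenes gRNA scaffold. A cPPT/CTS element lies downstream of the scaffold. Next, an EF-1α core promoter with its intron A expresses puromycin N-acetyltransferase, which allows selection of transduced mammalian cells, and a WPRE enhances transcript expression.

The plasmid does not encode Cas9, so it must be paired with a separate Cas9 vector such as lentiCas9-Blast or used in cells that already express the nuclease. According to the depositor, the guide was designed against several SNX16 reference transcripts and belongs to a human kinome gRNA collection associated with work on optimized sgRNA design. It is typically used for packaging into lentivirus for stable guide delivery and SNX16 knockout in human cells.
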