Addgene plasmid #75835: SNX16 gRNA (BRDN0001146480)
Purpose: 3rd generation lentiviral gRNA plasmid targeting human SNX16
Depositing lab: John Doench & David Root. Depositing organization: Broad Institute. Publication: Optimized sgRNA design to maximize activity and minimize off-target effects of CRISPR-Cas9. Doench JG, Fusi N, Sullender M, Hegde M, Vaimberg EW, Donovan KF, Smith I, Tothova Z, Wilen C, Orchard R, Virgin HW, Listgarten J, Root DE. Nat Biotechnol. 2016 Jan 18. doi: 10.1038/nbt.3437. PubMed 26780180.
Backbone
  Vector backbone: lentiGuide-Puro
  Backbone manufacturer: Zhang Lab (Addgene plasmid # 52963)
  Vector type: Mammalian Expression, Lentiviral, CRISPR
  Selectable markers: Puromycin
Growth in bacteria
  Bacterial resistance: Ampicillin, 100 μg/mL
  Growth temperature: 37°C
  Growth strain: DH5alpha
  Copy number: High Copy
Gene/Insert
  Gene/Insert name: SNX16 (alt names: SNX16; NM_022133.3)
  gRNA/shRNA sequence: GGAAGTGCTAGTCGAAAACC
  Species: H. sapiens (human)
  Entrez Gene: SNX16 (a.k.a. DKFZp666H147)
  Promoter: hU6
  Cloning method: Unknown
  Sequencing primers: 5′ U6-F; 3′ pS2-R
Terms and licenses: Academic/Nonprofit Terms; Industry Terms: Not Available to Industry
Depositor comments: The gRNA was designed to target the following Genbank reference sequence(s): NM_022133.3,NM_152836.2,NM_152837.2. Note that this plasmid does NOT contain Cas9. It should be used in conjunction with lentiCas9-Blast (Addgene #52962) or otherwise with cell lines already expressing Cas9. Browse the full kinome gRNA library at http://www.addgene.org/pooled-library/broadgpp-human-kinome/ or visit http://www.broadinstitute.org/rnai/public/ for detailed protocols and information.
How to cite: SNX16 gRNA (BRDN0001146480) was a gift from John Doench & David Root (Addgene plasmid # 75835 ; http://n2t.net/addgene:75835 ; RRID:Addgene_75835)
