>Addgene plasmid #75835 | SNX16 gRNA (BRDN0001146480) | depositor partial sequence | sequence record 143295 | Target Sequence
GGAAGTGCTAGTCGAAAACC
