>Addgene plasmid #75835 | SNX16 gRNA (BRDN0001146480) | addgene partial sequence | sequence record 184659 | hU6-F
CGTGACGTAGAAAGTAATAATTTCTTGGGTAGTTTGCAGTTTTAAAATTATGTTTTAAAATGGACTATCA
TATGCTTACCGTAACTTGAAAGTATTTCGATTTCTTGGCTTTATATATCTTGTGGAAAGGACGAAACACC
GGGAAGTGCTAGTCGAAAACCGTTTTAGAGCTAGAAATAGCAAGTTAAAATAAGGCTAGTCCGTTATCAA
CTTGAAAAAGTGGCACCGAGTCGGTGCTTTTTTAAGCTTGGCGTAACTAGATCTTGAGACAAATGGCAGT
ATTCATCCACAATTTTAAAAGAAAAGGGGGGATTGGGGGGTACAGTGCAGGGGAAAGAATAGTAGACATA
ATAGCAACAGACATACAAACTAAAGAATTACAAAAACAAATTACAAAAATTCAAAATTTTCGGGTTTATT
ACAGGGACAGCAGAGATCCACTTTGGCGCCGGCTCGAGGGGGCCCGGGTGCAAAGATGGATAAAGTTTTA
AACAGAGAGGAATCTTTGCAGCTAATGGACCTTCTAGGTCTTGAAAGGAGTGGGAATTGGCTCCGGTGCC
CGTCAGTGGG
